Addgene plasmid #170610: p663-UBC-miniTurbo-V5-STK32C_IDG-K
Purpose: Gateway destination clone of STK32C (human) tagged with N-terminal miniTurbo-V5 for generating protein-proximity networks using proximity-dependent biotinylation proteomics
Depositing lab: Ben Major. Depositing organization: Washington University in Saint Louis.
Backbone
  Vector backbone: pDest663
  Backbone manufacturer: PEL
  Backbone size w/o insert (bp): 9019
  Vector type: Mammalian Expression, Lentiviral ; Gateway Destination
  Selectable markers: Puromycin
Growth in bacteria
  Bacterial resistance: Ampicillin, 100 μg/mL
  Growth temperature: 30°C
  Growth strain: DH10B
  Copy number: Low Copy
Gene/Insert
  Gene/Insert name: miniTurbo-V5-STK32C (alt name: miniTurbo-V5)
  Species: H. sapiens (human)
  Entrez Gene: STK32C (a.k.a. PKE, YANK3, MGC23665, RP11-140A10.1)
  Promoter: Ubiquitin
  Tag / fusion protein: miniTurbo-V5 (N terminal on insert)
  Cloning method: Gateway Cloning
  Sequencing primers: 5′ TGAAGCTCCGGTTTTGAACT; 3′ AATAGACCCGTGAAGCTGATC
Terms and licenses: Academic/Nonprofit Terms; Industry Terms: Not Available to Industry
Depositor comments: These plasmids were generated as part of the Illuminating the Druggable Genome (IDG) program sponsored by the NIH Common Fund. The goal of this program is to identify, gather, and distribute information and resources for proteins that currently are not well-studied yet belong to commonly drug-targeted protein families: protein kinases, non-olfactory G-protein coupled receptors (GPCRs), and ion channels. The IDG program is designed to develop fundamental research tools for understudied proteins, elucidate their function, and disseminate the IDG-related resources and data to the greater scientific community. These lentiviral gateway destination plasmids were generated, as part of the Kinase-Data and Resource Generating Center (DRGC), using the single fragment or multisite gateway cloning technology. They were used for generating proteomics-based protein-interaction and protein-proximity networks that can be accessed through the kinase-DRGC website https://darkkinome.org/. Each plasmid has either an N- or C-terminal fusion protein (Flag/ V5/V5-miniTurbo/V5-TurboID/miniTurbo-V5/TurboID-V5) tagged understudied kinase driven under either a CMV or Ubiquitin (UBC) promoter. All inserts in the pENTR plasmids used to generate the deposited destination plasmids were end-sequenced and insert size validated prior to multi-site gateway cloning. The combined insert size of the single fragment or three fragment destination plasmids were confirmed by restriction digestion (BsrGI, and EcoRV for pDest667; BsrGI, EcoRV, and BstZ17I for pDest663; and BsrGI for pHAGE) and all plasmids were partially sequenced to ensure in-frame ORFs and fusion tags.
How to cite: p663-UBC-miniTurbo-V5-STK32C_IDG-K was a gift from Ben Major (Addgene plasmid # 170610 ; http://n2t.net/addgene:170610 ; RRID:Addgene_170610)
