[The description below was written by a language model from this plasmid's Addgene catalogue record and pLannotate feature annotations shown in this document.]
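Description:
p663-UBC-miniTurbo-V5-STK32C_IDG-K is a lentiviral mammalian expression plasmid built on the pDest663 Gateway destination backbone and carrying the understudied human kinase STK32C (also called YANK3 or PKE) fused at its N-terminus to miniTurbo-V5. It is maintained in E. coli under ampicillin selection (AmpR with its bla promoter). The feature table annotates a ColE1/pUC-type origin, although the catalogue lists the plasmid as low copy. An f1 ori, an SV40 ori and residual lac/T7/T3 cloning-vector elements are also present.

The viral portion has a third-generation layout: an RSV promoter drives a truncated HIV-1 5' LTR, followed by the Ψ packaging signal with a gag fragment, the RRE for Rev-dependent RNA export, and the cPPT/CTS. The downstream LTR, also annotated as truncated, is followed by an SV40 poly(A) signal.

Between the LTRs, the payload was assembled by multisite Gateway recombination, as shown by the attB4, attB5, attB1 and attB2 scars that separate its modules. These modules are the human ubiquitin C promoter, the miniTurbo coding sequence and the STK32C ORF, which the annotation marks as a fragment match. The V5 epitope named in the record is not separately annotated, but it presumably lies between miniTurbo and attB1. A WPRE follows to enhance transcript expression, and a mouse PGK promoter then drives puromycin N-acetyltransferase for selection of transduced cells.

miniTurbo is an engineered, truncated E. coli biotin ligase that biotinylates nearby proteins. Stable expression of the fusion therefore allows capture of STK32C-proximal proteins and their identification by mass spectrometry. The plasmid was produced within the Illuminating the Druggable Genome program's kinase resource effort to map protein-proximity networks of poorly characterised kinases.
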