Features (pLannotate 1.2.2; 32 found; start..end, strand, type, name):
    280..879     +  CDS            PuroR: puromycin N-acetyltransferase; pac from Streptomyces alboniger; confers resistance to puromycin
    947..1084    +  CDS            nef (fragment): NEF_HV1LA - Experimental evidence at protein level: Swiss-Prot protein existence level 1. Extracellular Nef protein targets CD4(+) T-lymphocytes for apoptosis by interacting with CXCR4 surface receptors. From Human immunodeficiency virus type 1 group M subtype B (isolate Lai) (HIV-1).
   1070..1250    +  LTR            5' LTR (truncated): truncated 5' long terminal repeat (LTR) from HIV-1
   1322..1443    +  polyA_signal   SV40 poly(A) signal: SV40 polyadenylation signal
   1483..1618    +  rep_origin     SV40 ori: SV40 origin of replication
   1639..1657    -  promoter       T7 promoter: promoter for bacteriophage T7 RNA polymerase
   1665..1820    +  CDS            lacZα (fragment): LacZα fragment of β-galactosidase; lacZ fragment
   1825..2253    +  rep_origin     f1 ori (sequence partly withheld): f1 bacteriophage origin of replication; arrow indicates direction of (+) strand synthesis
   2306..2410    +  promoter       AmpR promoter: bla
   2411..3271    +  CDS            AmpR: β-lactamase; bla; confers resistance to ampicillin, carbenicillin, and related antibiotics
   3442..4030    +  rep_origin     ori: high-copy-number ColE1/pMB1/pBR322/pUC origin of replication
   4213..4305    +  CDS            lacI (fragment): lac repressor; lacI; The lac repressor binds to the lac operator to inhibit transcription in E. coli. This inhibition can be relieved by adding lactose or isopropyl-β-D-thiogalactopyranoside (IPTG).
   4318..4339    +  protein_bind   CAP binding site: CAP binding activates transcription in the presence of cAMP. E. coli catabolite activator protein
   4354..4384    +  promoter       lac promoter: promoter for the E. coli lac operon
   4392..4408    +  protein_bind   lac operator: The lac repressor binds to the lac operator to inhibit transcription in E. coli. This inhibition can be relieved by adding lactose or isopropyl-β-D-thiogalactopyranoside (IPTG). lac repressor encoded by lacI
   4453..4471    +  promoter       T3 promoter: promoter for bacteriophage T3 RNA polymerase
   4499..4725    +  promoter       RSV promoter: Rous sarcoma virus enhancer/promoter
   4726..4906    +  LTR            5' LTR (truncated): truncated 5' long terminal repeat (LTR) from HIV-1
   4953..5078    +  misc_feature   HIV-1 Ψ: packaging signal of human immunodeficiency virus type 1
   5062..5425    +  CDS            HIV-1 gag (fragment): gag protein from human immunodeficiency virus 1; gag
   5571..5804    +  misc_feature   RRE: The Rev response element (RRE) of HIV-1 allows for Rev-dependent mRNA export from the nucleus to the cytoplasm.
   6181..6281    +  CDS            Rev (fragment): human immunodeficiency virus 1 (HIV-1) Rev protein; rev; enhances nuclear export of unspliced and incompletely spliced viral mRNAs
   6300..6416    +  misc_feature   cPPT/CTS: central polypurine tract and central termination sequence of HIV-1
   6450..6470    +  protein_bind   attB4: mutant version of attB; core recombination site for the Gateway® BP reaction BP Clonase™
   6470..7681    +  promoter       UbC promoter: human ubiquitin C promoter
   7685..7703    -  protein_bind   attB5 (fragment): mutant version of attB; core recombination site for the Gateway® BP reaction BP Clonase™
   7718..8488    +  CDS            miniTurbo: N-terminally truncated mutant of the E. coli biotin ligase BioID engineered for improved catalytic efficiency (Branon et al., 2018)
   8537..8561    +  protein_bind   attB1: mutant version of attB; recombination site for the Gateway® BP reaction BP Clonase™
   8567..9673    +  CDS            STK32C (fragment): ST32C_HUMAN - Also known as YANK3. Experimental evidence at protein level: Swiss-Prot protein existence level 1. From Homo sapiens (Human).
   9678..9702    -  protein_bind   attB2: mutant version of attB; recombination site for the Gateway® BP reaction BP Clonase™
   9732..10320   +  misc_feature   WPRE: woodchuck hepatitis virus posttranscriptional regulatory element
  10334..259     +  promoter       PGK promoter (across the origin): mouse phosphoglycerate kinase 1 promoter
>Addgene plasmid #170610 | p663-UBC-miniTurbo-V5-STK32C_IDG-K | addgene full sequence | sequence record 335815 | Addgene NGS Result
TCTCACTAGTCTCGTGCAGATGGACAGCACCGCTGAGCAATGGAAGCGGGTAGGCCTTTGGGGCAGCGGC
CAATAGCAGCTTTGCTCCTTCGCTTTCTGGGCTCAGAGGCTGGGAAGGGGTGGGTCCGGGGGCGGGCTCA
GGGGCGGGCTCAGGGGCGGGGCGGGCGCCCGAAGGTCCTCCGGAGGCCCGGCATTCTGCACGCTTCAAAA
GCGCACGTCTGCCGCGCTGTTCTCCTCTTCCTCATCTCCGGGCCTTTCGACCTGCAGCCCAAGCTTACCA
TGACCGAGTACAAGCCCACGGTGCGCCTCGCCACCCGCGACGACGTCCCCAGGGCCGTACGCACCCTCGC
CGCCGCGTTCGCCGACTACCCCGCCACGCGCCACACCGTCGATCCGGACCGCCACATCGAGCGGGTCACC
GAGCTGCAAGAACTCTTCCTCACGCGCGTCGGGCTCGACATCGGCAAGGTGTGGGTCGCGGACGACGGCG
CCGCGGTGGCGGTCTGGACCACGCCGGAGAGCGTCGAAGCGGGGGCGGTGTTCGCCGAGATCGGCCCGCG
CATGGCCGAGTTGAGCGGTTCCCGGCTGGCCGCGCAGCAACAGATGGAAGGCCTCCTGGCGCCGCACCGG
CCCAAGGAGCCCGCGTGGTTCCTGGCCACCGTCGGCGTCTCGCCCGACCACCAGGGCAAGGGTCTGGGCA
GCGCCGTCGTGCTCCCCGGAGTGGAGGCGGCCGAGCGCGCCGGGGTGCCCGCCTTCCTGGAGACCTCCGC
GCCCCGCAACCTCCCCTTCTACGAGCGGCTCGGCTTCACCGTCACCGCCGACGTCGAGGTGCCCGAAGGA
CCGCGCACCTGGTGCATGACCCGCAAGCCCGGTGCCTGACGCCCGCCCCACGACCCGCAGCGCCCGACCG
AAAGGAGCGCACGACCCCATGCATCTCGAGGGCCCGGTACCTTTAAGACCAATGACTTACAAGGCAGCTG
TAGATCTTAGCCACTTTTTAAAAGAAAAGGGGGGACTGGAAGGGCTAGCTCACTCCCAACGAAGACAAGA
TCTGCTTTTTGCTTGTACTGGGTCTCTCTGGTTAGACCAGATCTGAGCCTGGGAGCTCTCTGGCTAACTA
GGGAACCCACTGCTTAAGCCTCAATAAAGCTTGCCTTGAGTGCTTCAAGTAGTGTGTGCCCGTCTGTTGT
GTGACTCTGGTAACTAGAGATCCCTCAGACCCTTTTAGTCAGTGTGGAAAATCTCTAGCAGTAGTAGTTC
ATGTCATCTTATTATTCAGTATTTATAACTTGCAAAGAAATGAATATCAGAGAGTGAGAGGAACTTGTTT
ATTGCAGCTTATAATGGTTACAAATAAAGCAATAGCATCACAAATTTCACAAATAAAGCATTTTTTTCAC
TGCATTCTAGTTGTGGTTTGTCCAAACTCATCAATGTATCTTATCATGTCTGGCTCTAGCTATCCCGCCC
CTAACTCCGCCCATCCCGCCCCTAACTCCGCCCAGTTCCGCCCATTCTCCGCCCCATGGCTGACTAATTT
TTTTTATTTATGCAGAGGCCGAGGCCGCCTCGGCCTCTGAGCTATTCCAGAAGTAGTGAGGAGGCTTTTT
TGGAGGCCTAGGGACGTACCCAATTCGCCCTATAGTGAGTCGTATTACGCGCGCTCACTGGCCGTCGTTT
TACAACGTCGTGACTGGGAAAACCCTGGCGTTACCCAACTTAATCGCCTTGCAGCACATCCCCCTTTCGC
CAGCTGGCGTAATAGCGAAGAGGCCCGCACCGATCGCCCTTCCCAACAGTTGCGCAGCCTGAATGGCGAA
TGGG
[124 nt withheld, positions 1825-1948]
C
[91 nt withheld, positions 1950-2040]
A
[49 nt withheld, positions 2042-2090]
CCTTTGACGTTGGAGTCCACGTTCTTT
[37 nt withheld, positions 2118-2154]
ACCCTATCTCGGTCTATTCTTTTGATTTATAAGGGATTTTGCCGATTTCGGCCTATTGGTTAAAAAATGA
GCTGATTTAACAAAAATTTAACGCGAATTTTAACAAAATATTAACGCTTACAATTTAGGTGGCACTTTTC
GGGGAAATGTGCGCGGAACCCCTATTTGTTTATTTTTCTAAATACATTCAAATATGTATCCGCTCATGAG
ACAATAACCCTGATAAATGCTTCAATAATATTGAAAAAGGAAGAGTATGAGTATTCAACATTTCCGTGTC
GCCCTTATTCCCTTTTTTGCGGCATTTTGCCTTCCTGTTTTTGCTCACCCAGAAACGCTGGTGAAAGTAA
AAGATGCTGAAGATCAGTTGGGTGCACGAGTGGGTTACATCGAACTGGATCTCAACAGCGGTAAGATCCT
TGAGAGTTTTCGCCCCGAAGAACGTTTTCCAATGATGAGCACTTTTAAAGTTCTGCTATGTGGCGCGGTA
TTATCCCGTATTGACGCCGGGCAAGAGCAACTCGGTCGCCGCATACACTATTCTCAGAATGACTTGGTTG
AGTACTCACCAGTCACAGAAAAGCATCTTACGGATGGCATGACAGTAAGAGAATTATGCAGTGCTGCCAT
AACCATGAGTGATAACACTGCGGCCAACTTACTTCTGACAACGATCGGAGGACCGAAGGAGCTAACCGCT
TTTTTGCACAACATGGGGGATCATGTAACTCGCCTTGATCGTTGGGAACCGGAGCTGAATGAAGCCATAC
CAAACGACGAGCGTGACACCACGATGCCTGTAGCAATGGCAACAACGTTGCGCAAACTATTAACTGGCGA
ACTACTTACTCTAGCTTCCCGGCAACAATTAATAGACTGGATGGAGGCGGATAAAGTTGCAGGACCACTT
CTGCGCTCGGCCCTTCCGGCTGGCTGGTTTATTGCTGATAAATCTGGAGCCGGTGAGCGTGGGTCTCGCG
GTATCATTGCAGCACTGGGGCCAGATGGTAAGCCCTCCCGTATCGTAGTTATCTACACGACGGGGAGTCA
GGCAACTATGGATGAACGAAATAGACAGATCGCTGAGATAGGTGCCTCACTGATTAAGCATTGGTAACTG
TCAGACCAAGTTTACTCATATATACTTTAGATTGATTTAAAACTTCATTTTTAATTTAAAAGGATCTAGG
TGAAGATCCTTTTTGATAATCTCATGACCAAAATCCCTTAACGTGAGTTTTCGTTCCACTGAGCGTCAGA
CCCCGTAGAAAAGATCAAAGGATCTTCTTGAGATCCTTTTTTTCTGCGCGTAATCTGCTGCTTGCAAACA
AAAAAACCACCGCTACCAGCGGTGGTTTGTTTGCCGGATCAAGAGCTACCAACTCTTTTTCCGAAGGTAA
CTGGCTTCAGCAGAGCGCAGATACCAAATACTGTTCTTCTAGTGTAGCCGTAGTTAGGCCACCACTTCAA
GAACTCTGTAGCACCGCCTACATACCTCGCTCTGCTAATCCTGTTACCAGTGGCTGCTGCCAGTGGCGAT
AAGTCGTGTCTTACCGGGTTGGACTCAAGACGATAGTTACCGGATAAGGCGCAGCGGTCGGGCTGAACGG
GGGGTTCGTGCACACAGCCCAGCTTGGAGCGAACGACCTACACCGAACTGAGATACCTACAGCGTGAGCT
ATGAGAAAGCGCCACGCTTCCCGAAGGGAGAAAGGCGGACAGGTATCCGGTAAGCGGCAGGGTCGGAACA
GGAGAGCGCACGAGGGAGCTTCCAGGGGGAAACGCCTGGTATCTTTATAGTCCTGTCGGGTTTCGCCACC
TCTGACTTGAGCGTCGATTTTTGTGATGCTCGTCAGGGGGGCGGAGCCTATGGAAAAACGCCAGCAACGC
GGCCTTTTTACGGTTCCTGGCCTTTTGCTGGCCTTTTGCTCACATGTTCTTTCCTGCGTTATCCCCTGAT
TCTGTGGATAACCGTATTACCGCCTTTGAGTGAGCTGATACCGCTCGCCGCAGCCGAACGACCGAGCGCA
GCGAGTCAGTGAGCGAGGAAGCGGAAGAGCGCCCAATACGCAAACCGCCTCTCCCCGCGCGTTGGCCGAT
TCATTAATGCAGCTGGCACGACAGGTTTCCCGACTGGAAAGCGGGCAGTGAGCGCAACGCAATTAATGTG
AGTTAGCTCACTCATTAGGCACCCCAGGCTTTACACTTTATGCTTCCGGCTCGTATGTTGTGTGGAATTG
TGAGCGGATAACAATTTCACACAGGAAACAGCTATGACCATGATTACGCCAAGCGCGCAATTAACCCTCA
CTAAAGGGAACAAAAGCTGGAGCTGCAAGCTTAATGTAGTCTTATGCAATACTCTTGTAGTCTTGCAACA
TGGTAACGATGAGTTAGCAACATGCCTTACAAGGAGAGAAAAAGCACCGTGCATGCCGATTGGTGGAAGT
AAGGTGGTACGATCGTGCCTTATTAGGAAGGCAACAGACGGGTCTGACATGGATTGGACGAACCACTGAA
TTGCCGCATTGCAGAGATATTGTATTTAAGTGCCTAGCTCGATACATAAACGGGTCTCTCTGGTTAGACC
AGATCTGAGCCTGGGAGCTCTCTGGCTAACTAGGGAACCCACTGCTTAAGCCTCAATAAAGCTTGCCTTG
AGTGCTTCAAGTAGTGTGTGCCCGTCTGTTGTGTGACTCTGGTAACTAGAGATCCCTCAGACCCTTTTAG
TCAGTGTGGAAAATCTCTAGCAGTGGCGCCCGAACAGGGACTTGAAAGCGAAAGGGAAACCAGAGGAGCT
CTCTCGACGCAGGACTCGGCTTGCTGAAGCGCGCACGGCAAGAGGCGAGGGGCGGCGACTGGTGAGTACG
CCAAAAATTTTGACTAGCGGAGGCTAGAAGGAGAGAGATGGGTGCGAGAGCGTCAGTATTAAGCGGGGGA
GAATTAGATCGCGATGGGAAAAAATTCGGTTAAGGCCAGGGGGAAAGAAAAAATATAAATTAAAACATAT
AGTATGGGCAAGCAGGGAGCTAGAACGATTCGCAGTTAATCCTGGCCTGTTAGAAACATCAGAAGGCTGT
AGACAAATACTGGGACAGCTACAACCATCCCTTCAGACAGGATCAGAAGAACTTAGATCATTATATAATA
CAGTAGCAACCCTCTATTGTGTGCATCAAAGGATAGAGATAAAAGACACCAAGGAAGCTTTAGACAAGAT
AGAGGAAGAGCAAAACAAAAGTAAGACCACCGCACAGCAAGCGGCCGCTGATCTTCAGACCTGGAGGAGG
AGATATGAGGGACAATTGGAGAAGTGAATTATATAAATATAAAGTAGTAAAAATTGAACCATTAGGAGTA
GCACCCACCAAGGCAAAGAGAAGAGTGGTGCAGAGAGAAAAAAGAGCAGTGGGAATAGGAGCTTTGTTCC
TTGGGTTCTTGGGAGCAGCAGGAAGCACTATGGGCGCAGCGTCAATGACGCTGACGGTACAGGCCAGACA
ATTATTGTCTGGTATAGTGCAGCAGCAGAACAATTTGCTGAGGGCTATTGAGGCGCAACAGCATCTGTTG
CAACTCACAGTCTGGGGCATCAAGCAGCTCCAGGCAAGAATCCTGGCTGTGGAAAGATACCTAAAGGATC
AACAGCTCCTGGGGATTTGGGGTTGCTCTGGAAAACTCATTTGCACCACTGCTGTGCCTTGGAATGCTAG
TTGGAGTAATAAATCTCTGGAACAGATTTGGAATCACACGACCTGGATGGAGTGGGACAGAGAAATTAAC
AATTACACAAGCTTAATACACTCCTTAATTGAAGAATCGCAAAACCAGCAAGAAAAGAATGAACAAGAAT
TATTGGAATTAGATAAATGGGCAAGTTTGTGGAATTGGTTTAACATAACAAATTGGCTGTGGTATATAAA
ATTATTCATAATGATAGTAGGAGGCTTGGTAGGTTTAAGAATAGTTTTTGCTGTACTTTCTATAGTGAAT
AGAGTTAGGCAGGGATATTCACCATTATCGTTTCAGACCCACCTCCCAACCCCGAGGGGACCCGACAGGC
CCGAAGGAATAGAAGAAGAAGGTGGAGAGAGAGACAGAGACAGATCCATTCGATTAGTGAACGGATCTCG
ACGGTATCGGTTAACTTTTAAAAGAAAAGGGGGGATTGGGGGGTACAGTGCAGGGGAAAGAATAGTAGAC
ATAATAGCAACAGACATACAAACTAAAGAATTACAAAAACAAATTACAAAATTCAAAATTTTATCGTCCA
GTGTGGTGGAATTCTGCAGATATCACAACTTTGTATAGAAAAGTTGGCCTCCGCGCCGGGTTTTGGCGCC
TCCCGCGGGCGCCCCCCTCCTCACGGCGAGCGCTGCCACGTCAGACGAAGGGCGCAGCGAGCGTCCTGAT
CCTTCCGCCCGGACGCTCAGGACAGCGGCCCGCTGCTCATAAGACTCGGCCTTAGAACCCCAGTATCAGC
AGAAGGACATTTTAGGACGGGACTTGGGTGACTCTAGGGCACTGGTTTTCTTTCCAGAGAGCGGAACAGG
CGAGGAAAAGTAGTCCCTTCTCGGCGATTCTGCGGAGGGATCTCCGTGGGGCGGTGAACGCCGATGATTA
TATAAGGACGCGCCGGGTGTGGCACAGCTAGTTCCGTCGCAGCCGGGATTTGGGTCGCGGTTCTTGTTTG
TGGATCGCTGTGATCGTCACTTGGTGAGTAGCGGGCTGCTGGGCTGGCCGGGGCTTTCGTGGCCGCCGGG
CCGCTCGGTGGGACGGAAGCGTGTGGAGAGACCGCCAAGGGCTGTAGTCTGGGTCCGCGAGCAAGGTTGC
CCTGAACTGGGGGTTGGGGGGAGCGCAGCAAAATGGCGGCTGTTCCCGAGTCTTGAATGGAAGACGCTTG
TGAGGCGGGCTGTGAGGTCGTTGAAACAAGGTGGGGGGCATGGTGGGCGGCAAGAACCCAAGGTCTTGAG
GCCTTCGCTAATGCGGGAAAGCTCTTATTCGGGTGAGATGGGCTGGGGCACCATCTGGGGACCCTGACGT
GAAGTTTGTCACTGACTGGAGAACTCGGTTTGTCGTCTGTTGCGGGGGCGGCAGTTATGGCGGTGCCGTT
GGGCAGTGCACCCGTACCTTTGGGAGCGCGCGCCCTCGTCGTGTCGTGACGTCACCCGTTCTGTTGGCTT
ATAATGCAGGGTGGGGCCACCTGCCGGTAGGTGTGCGGTAGGCTTTTCTCCGTCGCAGGACGCAGGGTTC
GGGCCTAGGGTAGGCTCTCCTGAATCGACAGGCGCCGGACCTCTGGTGAGGGGAGGGATAAGTGAGGCGT
CAGTTTCTTTGGTCGGTTTTATGTACCTATCTTCTTAAGTAGCTGAAGCTCCGGTTTTGAACTATGCGCT
CGGGGTTGGCGAGTGTGTTTTGTGAAGTTTTTTAGGCACCTTTTGAAATGTAATCATTTGGGTCAATATG
TAATTTTCAGTGTTAGACTAGTAAATTGTCCGCTAAATTCTGGCCGTTTTTGGCTTTTTTGTTAGACGGC
CAACTTTTGTATACAAAGTGGGCCACCATGGGAATCCCGCTGCTGAACGCTAAACAGATTCTGGGACAGC
TGGACGGCGGGAGCGTGGCAGTCCTGCCTGTGGTCGACTCCACCAATCAGTACCTGCTGGATCGAATCGG
CGAGCTGAAGAGTGGGGATGCTTGCATTGCAGAATATCAGCAGGCAGGGAGAGGAAGCAGAGGGAGGAAA
TGGTTCTCTCCTTTTGGAGCTAACCTGTACCTGAGTATGTTTTGGCGCCTGAAGCGGGGACCAGCAGCAA
TCGGCCTGGGCCCGGTCATCGGAATTGTCATGGCAGAAGCGCTGCGAAAGCTGGGAGCAGACAAGGTGCG
AGTCAAATGGCCCAATGACCTGTATCTGCAGGATAGAAAGCTGGCAGGCATCCTGGTGGAGCTGGCCGGA
ATAACAGGCGATGCTGCACAGATCGTCATTGGCGCCGGGATTAACGTGGCTATGAGGCGCGTGGAGGAAA
GCGTGGTCAATCAGGGCTGGATCACACTGCAGGAAGCAGGGATTAACCTGGACAGGAATACTCTGGCCGC
TATGCTGATCCGAGAGCTGCGGGCAGCCCTGGAACTGTTCGAGCAGGAAGGCCTGGCTCCATATCTGTCA
CGGTGGGAGAAGCTGGATAACTTCATCAATAGACCCGTGAAGCTGATCATTGGGGACAAAGAGATTTTCG
GGATTAGCCGGGGGATTGATAAACAGGGAGCCCTGCTGCTGGAACAGGACGGAGTTATCAAACCCTGGAT
GGGCGGAGAAATCAGTCTGCGGTCTGCCGAAAAGGCTAGCGGCAAGCCCATCCCCAACCCCCTGCTGGGC
CTGGACAGCACCACAAGTTTGTACAAAAAAGCAGGCTCCACCATGTACGCCATGAAGTACATGAACAAGC
AGCAGTGCATCGAGCGCGACGAGGTCCGCAACGTCTTCCGGGAGCTGGAGATCCTGCAGGAGATCGAGCA
CGTCTTCCTGGTGAACCTCTGGTACTCCTTCCAGGACGAGGAGGACATGTTCATGGTCGTGGACCTGCTA
CTGGGCGGGGACCTGCGCTACCACCTGCAGCAGAACGTGCAGTTCTCCGAGGACACGGTGAGGCTGTACA
TCTGCGAGATGGCACTGGCTCTGGACTACCTGCGCGGCCAGCACATCATCCACAGAGATGTCAAGCCTGA
CAACATTCTCCTGGATGAGAGAGGACATGCACACCTGACCGACTTCAACATTGCCACCATCATCAAGGAC
GGGGAGCGGGCGACGGCATTAGCAGGCACCAAGCCGTACATGGCTCCGGAGATCTTCCACTCTTTTGTCA
ACGGCGGGACCGGCTACTCCTTCGAGGTGGACTGGTGGTCGGTGGGGGTGATGGCCTATGAGCTGCTGCG
AGGATGGAGGCCCTATGACATCCACTCCAGCAACGCCGTGGAGTCCCTGGTGCAGCTGTTCAGCACCGTG
AGCGTCCAGTATGTCCCCACGTGGTCCAAGGAGATGGTGGCCTTGCTGCGGAAGCTCCTCGCTGTGAACC
CCGAGCACCGGCTCTCCAGCCTCCAGGACGTGCAGGCAGCCCCGGCGCTGGCCGGCGTGCTGTGGGACCA
CCTGAGCGAGAAGAGGGTGGAGCCGGGCTTCGTGCCCAACAAAGGCCGTCTGCACTGCGACCCCACCTTT
GAGCTGGAGGAGATGATCCTGGAGTCCAGGCCCCTGCACAAGAAGAAGAAGCGCCTGGCCAAGAACAAGT
CCCGGGACAACAGCAGGGACAGCTCCCAGTCCGAGAATGACTATCTTCAAGACTGCCTCGATGCCATCCA
GCAAGACTTCGTGATTTTTAACAGAGAAAAGCTGAAGAGGAGCCAGGACCTCCCGAGGGAGCCTCTCCCC
GCCCCTGAGTCCAGGGATGCTGCGGAGCCTGTGGAGGACGAGGCGGAACGCTCCGCCCTGCCCATGTGCG
GCCCCATTTGCCCCTCGGCCGGGAGCGGCTAGGACCCAGCTTTCTTGTACAAAGTGGTGATATCCAGCAC
AGTGGCGGCCGCTCGACAATCAACCTCTGGATTACAAAATTTGTGAAAGATTGACTGGTATTCTTAACTA
TGTTGCTCCTTTTACGCTATGTGGATACGCTGCTTTAATGCCTTTGTATCATGCTATTGCTTCCCGTATG
GCTTTCATTTTCTCCTCCTTGTATAAATCCTGGTTGCTGTCTCTTTATGAGGAGTTGTGGCCCGTTGTCA
GGCAACGTGGCGTGGTGTGCACTGTGTTTGCTGACGCAACCCCCACTGGTTGGGGCATTGCCACCACCTG
TCAGCTCCTTTCCGGGACTTTCGCTTTCCCCCTCCCTATTGCCACGGCGGAACTCATCGCCGCCTGCCTT
GCCCGCTGCTGGACAGGGGCTCGGCTGTTGGGCACTGACAATTCCGTGGTGTTGTCGGGGAAGCTGACGT
CCTTTCCATGGCTGCTCGCCTGTGTTGCCACCTGGATTCTGCGCGGGACGTCCTTCTGCTACGTCCCTTC
GGCCCTCAATCCAGCGGACCTTCCTTCCCGCGGCCTGCTGCCGGCTCTGCGGCCTCTTCCGCGTCTTCGC
CTTCGCCCTCAGACGAGTCGGATCTCCCTTTGGGCCGCCTCCCCGCCTGGAATTCTACCGGGTAGGGGAG
GCGCTTTTCCCAAGGCAGTCTGGAGCATGCGCTTTAGCAGCCCCGCTGGGCACTTGGCGCTACACAAGTG
GCCTCTGGCCTCGCACACATTCCACATCCACCGGTAGGCGCCAACCGGCTCCGTTCTTTGGTGGCCCCTT
CGCGCCACCTTCTACTCCTCCCCTAGTCAGGAAGTTCCCCCCCGCCCCGCAGCTCGCGTCGTGCAGGACG
TGACAAATGGAAGTAGCACG
